Addgene plasmid #69163: LD106
Purpose: Integration of GFP tag at Atg6 C terminus, use auxotrophic marker URA3(Candida albicans)
Depositing lab: Zhiping Xie. Depositing organization: Shanghai Jiao Tong University. Publication: A fluorescent tool set for yeast Atg proteins. Li D, Song JZ, Shan MH, Li SP, Liu W, Li H, Zhu J, Wang Y, Lin J, Xie Z. Autophagy. 2015;11(6):954-60. doi: 10.1080/15548627.2015.1040971. PubMed 25998947.
Backbone
  Vector backbone: Bluescript II SK+
  Vector type: Yeast Expression
Growth in bacteria
  Bacterial resistance: Ampicillin, 100 μg/mL
  Growth temperature: 37°C
  Growth strain: DH5alpha
  Copy number: High Copy
Gene/Insert
  Gene/Insert name: Atg6-EGFP
  Species: S. cerevisiae (budding yeast)
  Insert size (bp): 4600
  Tag / fusion protein: EGFP (C terminal on insert)
  Cloning method: Restriction Enzyme; 5′ cloning site BamHI (not destroyed); 3′ cloning site HindIII (not destroyed)
  Sequencing primers: 5′ T7; 3′ SP6
Terms and licenses: Academic/Nonprofit Terms; Industry Terms: Not Available to Industry
How to cite: LD106 was a gift from Zhiping Xie (Addgene plasmid # 69163 ; http://n2t.net/addgene:69163 ; RRID:Addgene_69163)
