[The description below was written by a language model from this plasmid's Addgene catalogue record and pLannotate feature annotations shown in this document.]
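Description:
LD106 is a yeast integration plasmid built on the Bluescript II SK+ backbone, designed to place a GFP tag at the C terminus of the autophagy protein Atg6 (also called Vps30, the budding yeast Beclin 1 homologue) at its chromosomal locus in Saccharomyces cerevisiae. In E. coli it is maintained through the high-copy ColE1/pUC origin and selected with ampicillin via the AmpR (β-lactamase) gene. The backbone also retains the f1 origin, lacZα remnants, the lac promoter/operator region and flanking T7 and T3 promoters. No yeast replication origin or centromere is annotated, which fits its stated use as an integrating rather than episomal construct.

The roughly 4.6 kb insert, cloned between BamHI and HindIII, begins with a 3′ fragment of the ATG6/VPS30 coding sequence followed by GFP and the ADH1 terminator. The catalogue calls the tag EGFP, whereas the feature annotation identifies it as yeast-enhanced, codon-optimised yeGFP. No promoter is annotated upstream of the ATG6 fragment, so the fusion would presumably be expressed from the native promoter after integration. Downstream sits a selectable cassette in which URA3 is driven by the Ashbya gossypii TEF promoter and closed by the TEF terminator. The catalogue states that this marker is from Candida albicans, although the automated annotation matched it to the S. cerevisiae protein. Further genomic sequence follows, annotated as a small open reading frame and a fragment of DBP1. It plausibly serves as the downstream homology arm for recombination, though the record does not say so explicitly. The plasmid belongs to a fluorescent tagging tool set for yeast Atg proteins, used to visualise Atg6 localisation in autophagy studies, with transformants selected by uracil prototrophy.
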