Features (pLannotate 1.2.2; 20 found; start..end, strand, type, name):
     30..458     -  rep_origin     f1 ori (sequence partly withheld): f1 bacteriophage origin of replication; arrow indicates direction of (+) strand synthesis
    463..618     -  CDS            lacZα (fragment): LacZα fragment of β-galactosidase; lacZ fragment
    626..644     +  promoter       T7 promoter: promoter for bacteriophage T7 RNA polymerase
    653..696     +  misc_feature   MCS (fragment): pBluescript multiple cloning site
    694..1365    +  CDS            VPS30 (fragment): BECN1_YEAST - Also known as APG6, ATG6, VPT30. Experimental evidence at protein level: Swiss-Prot protein existence level 1. Required for cytoplasm to vacuole transport (Cvt), autophagy, nucleophagy, and mitophagy, as a part of the autophagy-specific VPS34 PI3-kinase complex I. This complex is essential to recruit the ATG8- phosphatidylinositol conjugate and the ATG12-ATG5 conjugate to the pre- autophagosomal structure. Also involved in endosome-to-Golgi retrograde transport as part of the VPS34 PI3-kinase complex II. This second complex is required for the endosome-to-Golgi retrieval of PEP1
   1417..2133    +  CDS            yeGFP: yeast-enhanced green fluorescent protein codons optimized for translation in S. cerevisiae and C. albicans
   2154..2341    +  terminator     ADH1 terminator: S. cerevisiae ADH1; transcription terminator for the S. cerevisiae alcohol dehydrogenase 1 (ADH1) gene
   2416..2759    +  promoter       TEF promoter: Ashbya gossypii TEF promoter
   2778..3566    +  CDS            URA3: PYRF_YEAST - Experimental evidence at protein level: Swiss-Prot protein existence level 1. From Saccharomyces cerevisiae (strain ATCC 204508 / S288c) (Baker's yeast).
   3578..3775    +  terminator     TEF terminator: Ashbya gossypii TEF terminator
   4147..4407    -  CDS            YP119_YEAST: Experimental evidence at protein level: Swiss-Prot protein existence level 1. From Saccharomyces cerevisiae (strain ATCC 204508 / S288c) (Baker's yeast).
   4534..5514    -  CDS            DBP1 (fragment): DBP1_YEAST - Experimental evidence at protein level: Swiss-Prot protein existence level 1. ATP-binding RNA helicase involved in translation initiation. Remodels RNA in response to ADP and ATP concentrations by facilitating disruption, but also formation of RNA duplexes (By similarity). Redundant to DED1, may be required in conditions in which DED1 expression is decreased. From Saccharomyces cerevisiae (strain ATCC 204508 / S288c) (Baker's yeast).
   5545..5563    -  promoter       T3 promoter: promoter for bacteriophage T3 RNA polymerase
   5608..5624    -  protein_bind   lac operator: The lac repressor binds to the lac operator to inhibit transcription in E. coli. This inhibition can be relieved by adding lactose or isopropyl-β-D-thiogalactopyranoside (IPTG). lac repressor encoded by lacI
   5632..5662    -  promoter       lac promoter: promoter for the E. coli lac operon
   5677..5698    -  protein_bind   CAP binding site: CAP binding activates transcription in the presence of cAMP. E. coli catabolite activator protein
   5711..5803    -  CDS            lacI (fragment): lac repressor; lacI; The lac repressor binds to the lac operator to inhibit transcription in E. coli. This inhibition can be relieved by adding lactose or isopropyl-β-D-thiogalactopyranoside (IPTG).
   5986..6574    -  rep_origin     ori: high-copy-number ColE1/pMB1/pBR322/pUC origin of replication
   6745..7605    -  CDS            AmpR: β-lactamase; bla; confers resistance to ampicillin, carbenicillin, and related antibiotics
   7606..7710    -  promoter       AmpR promoter: bla
>Addgene plasmid #69163 | LD106 | depositor full sequence | sequence record 128242 | LD106 sequence 7733 bps
CTAAATTGTAAGCGTTAATATTTTGTTAAAATTCGCGTTAAATTTTTGTTAAATCAGCTCATTTTTTAAC
CAATAGGCCGAAATCGGCAAAATCCCTTATAAATCAAAAGAATAGACCGAGATAGGGT
[37 nt withheld, positions 129-165]
AAAGAACGTGGACTCCAACGTCAAAGG
[49 nt withheld, positions 193-241]
T
[91 nt withheld, positions 243-333]
G
[124 nt withheld, positions 335-458]
CCCATTCGCCATTCAGGCTGCGCAACTGTTGGGAAGGGCGATCGGTGCGGGCCTCTTCGCTATTACGCCA
GCTGGCGAAAGGGGGATGTGCTGCAAGGCGATTAAGTTGGGTAACGCCAGGGTTTTCCCAGTCACGACGT
TGTAAAACGACGGCCAGTGAGCGCGCGTAATACGACTCACTATAGGGCGAATTGGAGCTCCACCGCGGTG
GCGGCCGCTCTAGAACTAGTGGATCCCCTTTGCCACTATAAATGGATTGAGATTAGGCAGTATACCAGAA
TCAGTGGTACCTTGGAAGGAAATCAATGCAGCACTGGGCCAATTGATTCTTTTACTGGCTACCATAAACA
AAAACCTGAAGATAAATTTAGTAGACTACGAATTACAACCGATGGGTTCATTTTCCAAAATCAAGAAAAG
AATGGTTAACAGTGTCGAATATAATAATTCCACTACGAACGCTCCCGGTGATTGGTTGATTCTGCCTGTC
TACTATGATGAGAATTTCAATTTGGGGAGAATCTTCCGCAAGGAAACGAAGTTTGATAAATCATTAGAAA
CAACATTAGAAATAATAAGCGAAATCACTCGGCAGCTTTCTACGATAGCGTCATCATATTCATCTCAAAC
ACTCACAACAAGCCAAGATGAATCTTCAATGAATAACGCAAATGACGTTGAAAATAGTACTTCCATTCTC
GAGCTACCCTATATCATGAATAAGGACAAGATTAATGGATTATCCGTCAAATTGCATGGTAGCAGTCCCA
ACCTTGAATGGACAACGGCTATGAAATTTTTATTAACCAATGTAAAGTGGTTGTTAGCGTTTTCTTCCAA
TTTACTATCCAAGTCAATTACCTTAAGCCCTACAGTGAATTACAATGATAAGACCATCAGCGGAAACGCT
TCGTACGCTGCAGGTCGACGGATCGGTGACGGTGCTGGTTTAATTAACATGTCTAAAGGTGAAGAATTAT
TCACTGGTGTTGTCCCAATTTTGGTTGAATTAGATGGTGATGTTAATGGTCACAAATTTTCTGTCTCCGG
TGAAGGTGAAGGTGATGCTACTTACGGTAAATTGACCTTAAAATTTATTTGTACTACTGGTAAATTGCCA
GTTCCATGGCCAACCTTAGTCACTACTTTAACTTATGGTGTTCAATGTTTTTCTAGATACCCAGATCATA
TGAAACAACATGACTTTTTCAAGTCTGCCATGCCAGAAGGTTATGTTCAAGAAAGAACTATTTTTTTCAA
AGATGACGGTAACTACAAGACCAGAGCTGAAGTCAAGTTTGAAGGTGATACCTTAGTTAATAGAATCGAA
TTAAAAGGTATTGATTTTAAAGAAGATGGTAACATTTTAGGTCACAAATTGGAATACAACTATAACTCTC
ACAATGTTTACATCATGGCTGACAAACAAAAGAATGGTATCAAAGTTAACTTCAAAATTAGACACAACAT
TGAAGATGGTTCTGTTCAATTAGCTGACCATTATCAACAAAATACTCCAATTGGTGATGGTCCAGTCTTG
TTACCAGACAACCATTACTTATCCACTCAATCTGCCTTATCCAAAGATCCAAACGAAAAGAGAGACCACA
TGGTCTTGTTAGAATTTGTTACTGCTGCTGGTATTACCCATGGTATTGATGAATTGTACAAATAAGGCGC
GCCACTTCTAAATAAGCGAATTTCTTATGATTTATGATTTTTATTATTAAATAAGTTATAAAAAAAATAA
GTGTATACAAATTTTAAAGTGACTCTTAGGTTTTAAAACGAAAATTCTTATTCTTGAGTAACTCTTTCCT
GTAGGTCAGGTTGCTTTCTCAGGTATAGTATGAGGTCGCTCTTATTGACCACACCTCTACCGGCAGATCC
GCTAGGGATAACAGGGTAATATAGATCTGTTTAGCTTGCCTCGTCCCCGCCGGGTCACCCGGCCAGCGAC
ATGGAGGCCCAGAATACCCTCCTTGACAGTCTTGACGTGCGCAGCTCAGGGGCATGATGTGACTGTCGCC
CGTACATTTAGCCCATACATCCCCATGTATAATCATTTGCATCCATACATTTTGATGGCCGCACGGCGCG
AAGCAAAAATTACGGCTCCTCGCTGCAGACCTGCGAGCAGGGAAACGCTCCCCTCACAGACGCGTTGAAT
TGTCCCCACGCCGCGCCCCTGTAGAGAAATATAAAAGGTTAGGATTTGCCACTGAGGTTCTTCTTTCATA
TACTTCCTTTTAAAATCTTGCTAGGATACAGTTCTCACATCACATCCGAACATAAACAACCATGACAGTC
AACACTAAGACCTATAGTGAGAGAGCAGAAACTCATGCCTCACCAGTAGCACAACGATTATTTCGATTAA
TGGAACTGAAGAAAACCAATTTATGTGCATCAATTGATGTTGATACCACTAAGGAATTCCTTGAATTAAT
TGATAAATTGGGTCCTTATGTATGCTTAATCAAGACTCATATTGATATAATCAATGATTTTTCCTATGAA
TCCACTATTGAACCATTATTAGAACTTTCACGTAAACATCAATTTATGATTTTTGAAGATAGAAAATTTG
CTGATATTGGTAATACCGTGAAGAAACAATATATTGGTGGAGTTTATAAAATTAGTAGTTGGGCAGATAT
TACTAATGCTCATGGTGTCACTGGGAATGGAGTAGTTGAAGGATTAAAACAGGGAGCTAAAGAAACCACC
ACCAACCAAGAGCCAAGAGGGTTATTGATGTTAGCTGAATTATCATCAGTGGGATCATTAGCATATGGAG
AATATTCTCAAAAAACTGTTGAAATTGCTAAATCCGATAAGGAATTTGTTATTGGATTTATTGCCCAACG
TGATATGGGTGGACAAGAAGAAGGATTTGATTGGCTTATTATGACACCTGGAGTTGGATTAGATGATAAA
GGTGATGGATTAGGACAACAATATAGAACTGTTGATGAAGTTGTTAGCACTGGAACTGATATTATCATTG
TTGGTAGAGGATTGTTTGGTAAAGGAAGAGATCCAGATATTGAAGGTAAAAGGTATAGAGATGCTGGTTG
GAATGCTTATTTGAAAAAGACTGGCCAATTATAATCAGTACTGACAATAAAAAGATTCTTGTTTTCAAGA
ACTTGTCATTTGTATAGTTTTTTTATATTGTAGTTGTTCTATTTTAATCAAATGTTAGCGTGATTTATAT
TTTTTTTCGCCTCGACATCATCTGCCCAGATGCGAAGTTAAGTGCGCAGAAAGTAATATCATGCGTCAAT
CGTATGTGAATGCTGGTCGCTATACTGCTGTCGATTCGATACTAACGCCGCCATCCAGTGTCGAAAACGA
GCTCGAATTCATCGATGATATCAGATCCACTAGTGGCCTATGCTAAGTAGTTCATATAAATGCATTTTTT
CATAAATGTGATAAAGGGAAAATTTCTTTTTCCACTTGAAAGATATGTACGTATTTAAGAACTGATCTTC
TTGACCACTTTTTTTATGCGTGCAACTTTAAATGCTTTCATACATTTCCTTGGTCTTTCATCAGATGATA
TGCCAGATATCAACAATTATAGACCTAATATAACATTGAGTTATTTTTTACACGTATAATAATAACTCCT
TCTCCGGCAATGAATATTTTGCTTCCAAATTGCAAAATTCAAGATTTAATTATAAAAACTCTGAAGTAAT
AGACCACCTATTTCAAAAATATTCCGTATTTTTCCCTCTCTATAAAAACAAAGGGCTTCCAAAATATCCA
TTCCAATAAACGGTAAACTCACCCATTTATGATTGGGACAAGAGCAAAAAAAAAGGAAATTGGGAAAAAA
AAAGAGAAAGAAAGCAACAGAATAAAGGGAACTTGATAAAACTGAAGTACCGTGGGTCAAGTAGCGTGAA
AGAGTCAATTCATCGACTAATGGATGCATAAAACGTATGACTGTATAGTACTGGAGTGAAAACGAAGAGA
TAAAGAAAGGAAAAAGGGAGATTAATAAAAAGAAAAAAATTAAAGGAGTTCTATATTTGGATTAGTCTTT
TATTCTTTCTGCTTACCACCATGAAGCGTTGCTATTTCCGTAACCGTTTTTCTCATTATCATTTCTAAAC
CCACCTCCAATCGAACCCCAATTTGATGTTCCAGTATTCCTTGGCCTCGTGCTCCCAAATGAGCCATTTC
CACCATGTTTACGGTAGTCTCTTGAACCGTTATTACGACTATTGAAAAAACCTCCTCCTCCCCTAGTTCT
TCCACCTCTTGAATTCTGTCTTGACAGGTCACTTAAAAACGTGGGAACTTCTTGATTCGCTTCATTTAAA
ATTTCCATCAAACCCTTCACAATATTCTGATTATTACTATTGAAGAATGAAGTAGCCACGCCTGTGTTAC
CAGCACGGCCTGTTCTACCAATTCTGTGAACGTAGTCATCGATGTCGGAGGGCAAATCATAATTAATGAC
ATGTGTGACATTCGGTATATCCAAACCTCTCGCTGCTACAGCTGTTGCGACCAGGATATCAGCTACGTTA
GCTTTGAAAGCAGATAAGGCACGTTCACGTTCAGCCTGTGTGCGGTCACCATGTATGGCTGTAGCTTTGA
AATTTTGCATGATCAAAAAATCTGTGAGTTGATCCGCCATTCTTTTCGTTTCAACAAAAATCAATGTCAA
TCCCTTATGCTCTGCAGACAGTAAATCTAACAACGCAGACTTTTTGTCCATGTCATCGACATATAATATT
CTTTGCGTGATATTTTCTGAGGTGGAACCGACTCTTCCTACTGATAAAAAAATATAATTATCTAAGAAAT
CGCGTGCCAAATGCTGGATATCTACTGGGAATGTGGCGGAAAACATCAAGGTCTGTCTATTTTCCACAGA
GGGCATATCACATTCTTCAACTATATGGCGAATTTGGGGTTCGAATCCCATATCTAGCATTCTATCAGCC
TCATCCAATACCAGGTATTTGATATTAGCCAAAGAAACTTTTCCGCGTTCTAATAAGTCATTAAGCTTAT
CGATACCGTCGACCTCGAGGGGGGGCCCGGTACCCAGCTTTTGTTCCCTTTAGTGAGGGTTAATTGCGCG
CTTGGCGTAATCATGGTCATAGCTGTTTCCTGTGTGAAATTGTTATCCGCTCACAATTCCACACAACATA
CGAGCCGGAAGCATAAAGTGTAAAGCCTGGGGTGCCTAATGAGTGAGCTAACTCACATTAATTGCGTTGC
GCTCACTGCCCGCTTTCCAGTCGGGAAACCTGTCGTGCCAGCTGCATTAATGAATCGGCCAACGCGCGGG
GAGAGGCGGTTTGCGTATTGGGCGCTCTTCCGCTTCCTCGCTCACTGACTCGCTGCGCTCGGTCGTTCGG
CTGCGGCGAGCGGTATCAGCTCACTCAAAGGCGGTAATACGGTTATCCACAGAATCAGGGGATAACGCAG
GAAAGAACATGTGAGCAAAAGGCCAGCAAAAGGCCAGGAACCGTAAAAAGGCCGCGTTGCTGGCGTTTTT
CCATAGGCTCCGCCCCCCTGACGAGCATCACAAAAATCGACGCTCAAGTCAGAGGTGGCGAAACCCGACA
GGACTATAAAGATACCAGGCGTTTCCCCCTGGAAGCTCCCTCGTGCGCTCTCCTGTTCCGACCCTGCCGC
TTACCGGATACCTGTCCGCCTTTCTCCCTTCGGGAAGCGTGGCGCTTTCTCATAGCTCACGCTGTAGGTA
TCTCAGTTCGGTGTAGGTCGTTCGCTCCAAGCTGGGCTGTGTGCACGAACCCCCCGTTCAGCCCGACCGC
TGCGCCTTATCCGGTAACTATCGTCTTGAGTCCAACCCGGTAAGACACGACTTATCGCCACTGGCAGCAG
CCACTGGTAACAGGATTAGCAGAGCGAGGTATGTAGGCGGTGCTACAGAGTTCTTGAAGTGGTGGCCTAA
CTACGGCTACACTAGAAGGACAGTATTTGGTATCTGCGCTCTGCTGAAGCCAGTTACCTTCGGAAAAAGA
GTTGGTAGCTCTTGATCCGGCAAACAAACCACCGCTGGTAGCGGTGGTTTTTTTGTTTGCAAGCAGCAGA
TTACGCGCAGAAAAAAAGGATCTCAAGAAGATCCTTTGATCTTTTCTACGGGGTCTGACGCTCAGTGGAA
CGAAAACTCACGTTAAGGGATTTTGGTCATGAGATTATCAAAAAGGATCTTCACCTAGATCCTTTTAAAT
TAAAAATGAAGTTTTAAATCAATCTAAAGTATATATGAGTAAACTTGGTCTGACAGTTACCAATGCTTAA
TCAGTGAGGCACCTATCTCAGCGATCTGTCTATTTCGTTCATCCATAGTTGCCTGACTCCCCGTCGTGTA
GATAACTACGATACGGGAGGGCTTACCATCTGGCCCCAGTGCTGCAATGATACCGCGAGACCCACGCTCA
CCGGCTCCAGATTTATCAGCAATAAACCAGCCAGCCGGAAGGGCCGAGCGCAGAAGTGGTCCTGCAACTT
TATCCGCCTCCATCCAGTCTATTAATTGTTGCCGGGAAGCTAGAGTAAGTAGTTCGCCAGTTAATAGTTT
GCGCAACGTTGTTGCCATTGCTACAGGCATCGTGGTGTCACGCTCGTCGTTTGGTATGGCTTCATTCAGC
TCCGGTTCCCAACGATCAAGGCGAGTTACATGATCCCCCATGTTGTGCAAAAAAGCGGTTAGCTCCTTCG
GTCCTCCGATCGTTGTCAGAAGTAAGTTGGCCGCAGTGTTATCACTCATGGTTATGGCAGCACTGCATAA
TTCTCTTACTGTCATGCCATCCGTAAGATGCTTTTCTGTGACTGGTGAGTACTCAACCAAGTCATTCTGA
GAATAGTGTATGCGGCGACCGAGTTGCTCTTGCCCGGCGTCAATACGGGATAATACCGCGCCACATAGCA
GAACTTTAAAAGTGCTCATCATTGGAAAACGTTCTTCGGGGCGAAAACTCTCAAGGATCTTACCGCTGTT
GAGATCCAGTTCGATGTAACCCACTCGTGCACCCAACTGATCTTCAGCATCTTTTACTTTCACCAGCGTT
TCTGGGTGAGCAAAAACAGGAAGGCAAAATGCCGCAAAAAAGGGAATAAGGGCGACACGGAAATGTTGAA
TACTCATACTCTTCCTTTTTCAATATTATTGAAGCATTTATCAGGGTTATTGTCTCATGAGCGGATACAT
ATTTGAATGTATTTAGAAAAATAAACAAATAGGGGTTCCGCGCACATTTCCCCGAAAAGTGCCAC
