>Addgene plasmid #69163 | LD106 | addgene partial sequence | sequence record 126123 | TEFpro-R 5'-gctaaatgtacgggcgacag-3'
AGGAGGGTATTCTGGGCCTCCATGTCGCTGGCCGGGTGACCCGGCGGGGACGAGGCAAGCTAAACAGATC
TATATTACCCTGTTATCCCTAGCGGATCTGCCGGTAGAGGTGTGGTCAATAAGAGCGACCTCATACTATA
CCTGAGAAAGCAACCTGACCTACAGGAAAGAGTTACTCAAGAATAAGAATTTTCGTTTTAAAACCTAAGA
GTCACTTTAAAATTTGTATACACTTATTTTTTTTATAACTTATTTAATAATAAAAATCATAAATCATAAG
AAATTCGCTTATTTAGAAGTGGCGCGCCTTATTTGTACAATTCATCAATACCATGGGTAATACCAGCAGC
AGTAACAAATTCTAACAAGACCATGTGGTCTCTCTTTTCGTTTGGATCTTTGGATAAGGCAGATTGAGTG
GATAAGTAATGGTTGTCTGGTAACAAGACTGGACCATCACCAATTGGAGTATTTTGTTGATAATGGTCAG
CTAATTGAACAGAACCATCTTCAATGTTGTGTCTAATTTTGAAGTTAACTTTGATACCATTCTTTTGTTT
GTCAGCCATGATGTAAACATTGTGAGAGTTATAGTTGTATTCCAATTTGTGACCTAAAATGTTACCATCT
TCTTTAAAATCAATACCTTTTAATTCGATTCTATTAACTAAGGTATCACCTTCAAACTTGACTTCAGCTC
TGG
