>Addgene plasmid #69163 | LD106 | addgene partial sequence | sequence record 126124 | Tef-promoter-F 5'-GGATACAGTTCTCACATCAC-3'
ACCATGACAGTCAACACTAAGACCTATAGTGAGAGAGCAGAAACTCATGCCTCACCAGTAGCACAACGAT
TATTTCGATTAATGGAACTGAAGAAAACCAATTTATGTGCATCAATTGATGTTGATACCACTAAGGAATT
CCTTGAATTAATTGATAAATTGGGTCCTTATGTATGCTTAATCAAGACTCATATTGATATAATCAATGAT
TTTTCCTATGAATCCACTATTGAACCATTATTAGAACTTTCACGTAAACATCAATTTATGATTTTTGAAG
ATAGAAAATTTGCTGATATTGGTAATACCGTGAAGAAACAATATATTGGTGGAGTTTATAAAATTAGTAG
TTGGGCAGATATTACTAATGCTCATGGTGTCACTGGGAATGGAGTAGTTGAAGGATTAAAACAGGGAGCT
AAAGAAACCACCACCAACCAAGAGCCAAGAGGGTTATTGATGTTAGCTGAATTATCATCAGTGGGATCAT
TAGCATATGGAGAATATTCTCAAAAAACTGTTGAAATTGCTAAATCCGATAAGGAATTTGTTATTGGATT
TATTGCCCAACGTGATATGGGTGGACAAGAAGAAGGATTTGATTGGCTTATTATGACACCTGGAGTTGGA
TTAGATGATAAAGGTGATGGATTAGGACAACAATATAGAACTGTTGATGAAGTTGTTAGCACTGGAACTG
ATATTATCATTGTTGGTAGAGGATTGTTTGGTAAAGGAAGAGATCCAGATATTGAAGGTAAAAGGTATAG
AGATGCTGGTTGGAATGCTTATTTGAAAAAGACTGGCCAATTATAATCAGTACTGACAATAAAAAGATTC
TTGTTTTCAAGAACTTGTCATTTGTATAGTTTTTTTATATTGTAGTTGTTCTATTTTAATCAAATGTTAG
CGTGATTTATATTTT
