>Addgene plasmid #69163 | LD106 | addgene partial sequence | sequence record 126127 | M13pUC-Fwd 5'-CCCAGTCACGACGTTGTAAAACG-3'
GTAATACGACTCACTATAGGGCGAATTGGAGCTCCACCGCGGTGGCGGCCGCTCTAGAACTAGTGGATCC
CCTTTGCCACTATAAATGGATTGAGATTAGGCAGTATACCAGAATCAGTGGTACCTTGGAAGGAAATCAA
TGCAGCACTGGGCCAATTGATTCTTTTACTGGCTACCATAAACAAAAACCTGAAGATAAATTTAGTAGAC
TACGAATTACAACCGATGGGTTCATTTTCCAAAATCAAGAAAAGAATGGTTAACAGTGTCGAATATAATA
ATTCCACTACGAACGCTCCCGGTGATTGGTTGATTCTGCCTGTCTACTATGATGAGAATTTCAATTTGGG
GAGAATCTTCCGCAAGGAAACGAAGTTTGATAAATCATTAGAAACAACATTAGAAATAATAAGCGAAATC
ACTCGGCAGCTTTCTACGATAGCGTCATCATATTCATCTCAAACACTCACAACAAGCCAAGATGAATCTT
CAATGAATAACGCAAATGACGTTGAAAATAGTACTTCCATTCTCGAGCTACCCTATATCATGAATAAGGA
CAAGATTAATGGATTATCCGTCAAATTGCATGGTAGCAGTCCCAACCTTGAATGGACAACGGCTATGAAA
TTTTTATTAACCAATGTAAAGTGGTTGTTAGCGTTTTCTTCCAATTTACTATCCAAGTCAATTACCTTAA
GCCCTACAGTGAATTACAATGATAAGACCATCAGCGGAAACGCTTCGTACGCTGCAGGTCGACGGATCGG
TGACGGTGCTGGTTTAATTAACATGTCTAAAGGTGAAGAATTATTCACTGGTGTTGTCCCAATTTTGGTT
GAATTAGATGGTGATGTTAATGGTCACAAATTTTCTGTCTCCGGTGAAGGTGAAGGTGATGCTACTTACG
GTAAATTGACCTTAAAATTTATTTGTACTACTGGTAAATTGCCAGTTCCATGGCCAACCTTAGTCACTAC
TTTAACTTATGGTGTTCAATGTTTTTCTAGATACCCAGATCATATGAAACAACATGACTTTTTCAAGTCT
GCCATGCCAGAAGGTTATGTTCAAGAAAGAACTATTTT
